Addgene plasmid #100983: pGL4.18 NR0B1-Luc
Purpose: NR0B1 luciferase reporter - firefly luciferase driven by NR0B1 promoter
Depositing lab: Lee Helman. Depositing organization: National Cancer Institute (NCI). Publication: Identification of an inhibitor of the EWS-FLI1 oncogenic transcription factor by high-throughput screening. Grohar PJ, Woldemichael GM, Griffin LB, Mendoza A, Chen QR, Yeung C, Currier DG, Davis S, Khanna C, Khan J, McMahon JB, Helman LJ. J Natl Cancer Inst. 2011 Jun 22;103(12):962-78. doi: 10.1093/jnci/djr156. Epub 2011 Jun 8. PubMed 21653923.
Backbone
  Vector backbone: pGL4.18
  Backbone manufacturer: Promega
  Vector type: Mammalian Expression
  Selectable markers: Neomycin (select with G418)
Growth in bacteria
  Bacterial resistance: Ampicillin, 100 μg/mL
  Growth temperature: 37°C
  Growth strain: DH5alpha
  Copy number: Unknown
Gene/Insert
  Gene/Insert name: NR0B1
  Species: H. sapiens (human)
  Entrez Gene: NR0B1 (a.k.a. AHC, AHCH, AHX, DAX-1, DAX1, DSS, GTD, HHG, NROB1, SRXY2)
  Cloning method: Restriction Enzyme; 5′ cloning site KpnI (unknown if destroyed); 3′ cloning site NheI (unknown if destroyed)
  Sequencing primers: 5′ CTAGCAAAATAGGCTGTCCC; 3′ GACGATAGTCATGCCCCGCG
Terms and licenses: Academic/Nonprofit Terms; Industry Terms: Not Available to Industry
How to cite: pGL4.18 NR0B1-Luc was a gift from Lee Helman (Addgene plasmid # 100983 ; http://n2t.net/addgene:100983 ; RRID:Addgene_100983)
