[The description below was written by a language model from this plasmid's Addgene catalogue record and pLannotate feature annotations shown in this document.]
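Description:
pGL4.18 NR0B1-Luc is a mammalian luciferase reporter plasmid built on Promega's promoterless pGL4.18 backbone. A fragment of the human NR0B1 (DAX1) gene was cloned between the KpnI and NheI sites upstream of the reporter. It is propagated in E. coli through a high-copy ColE1/pUC-type origin with ampicillin selection (AmpR, β-lactamase). For stable mammalian lines it carries an SV40 enhancer/early promoter driving NeoR/KanR, closed by a synthetic poly(A) signal, which allows G418 selection.

The reporter unit lies on the minus strand of the 7,697-nt sequenced record. It consists of the synthetic luc2 firefly luciferase coding sequence fused at its C-terminus to hPEST, a codon-optimised PEST degradation motif from mouse ornithine decarboxylase. This motif shortens the protein's half-life, so the signal follows changes in transcription more closely. An SV40 late-type poly(A) signal terminates the reporter transcript. A synthetic poly(A) signal and an α2-globin RNA polymerase II pause site, also on the minus strand, sit upstream of the insert to limit read-through from the backbone into the reporter.

The NR0B1 promoter itself is not annotated as a feature. The only insert-derived annotation is a short fragment just upstream of luc2 that matches the start of the Nr0b1 coding sequence, scored against the mouse protein, although the catalogue gives the insert as human. This suggests the cloned fragment runs slightly into the first exon. The exact extent of the promoter region is not stated in the record. The short TcR and SV40 large T fragments appear to be annotation remnants rather than functional genes.

The associated publication concerns a high-throughput screen for inhibitors of the EWS-FLI1 oncogenic transcription factor, which indicates that the plasmid served as a readout of NR0B1 promoter activity in that work.
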