Features (pLannotate 1.2.2; 14 found; start..end, strand, type, name):
    511..602     -  misc_feature   pause site: RNA polymerase II transcriptional pause signal from the human α2 globin gene
    616..664     -  polyA_signal   poly(A) signal: synthetic polyadenylation signal
    727..768     +  promoter       AmpR promoter (fragment): bla
    769..1629    +  CDS            AmpR: β-lactamase confers resistance to ampicillin, carbenicillin, and related antibiotics
   1829..2417    +  rep_origin     ori: high-copy-number ColE1/pMB1/pBR322/pUC origin of replication
   2597..2728    -  CDS            TcR (fragment): tetracycline efflux protein; tet; confers resistance to tetracycline
   2744..2792    -  polyA_signal   poly(A) signal: synthetic polyadenylation signal
   2817..3611    -  CDS            NeoR/KanR: aminoglycoside phosphotransferase confers resistance to neomycin, kanamycin, and G418 (Geneticin®)
   3642..3999    -  promoter       SV40 promoter: SV40 enhancer and early promoter
   4036..4167    +  CDS            LT_SV40 (fragment): Experimental evidence at protein level: Swiss-Prot protein existence level 1. Isoform 17kT antigen targets host RBL2 for degradation and promotes cell proliferation. Transactivates host cyclin A promoter through its J domain. From Simian virus 40 (SV40).
   4193..4314    +  polyA_signal   SV40 poly(A) signal: SV40 polyadenylation signal
   4366..4485    -  CDS            hPEST: PEST degradation sequence from mouse ornithine decarboxylase human codon-optimized
   4489..6138    -  CDS            luciferase: firefly luciferase synthetic luc2 version of the luciferase gene
   6197..6274    -  CDS            Nr0b1 (fragment): NR0B1_MOUSE - Also known as Ahch, Dax1. Experimental evidence at protein level: Swiss-Prot protein existence level 1. Orphan nuclear receptor. Component of a cascade required for the development of the hypothalamic-pituitary-adrenal-gonadal axis. Acts as a coregulatory protein that inhibits the transcriptional activity of other nuclear receptors through heterodimeric interactions. May also have a role in the development of the embryo and in the maintenance of embryonic stem cell pluripotency (By similarity). From Mus musculus (Mouse).
>Addgene plasmid #100983 | pGL4.18 NR0B1-Luc | addgene full sequence | sequence record 260666 | Addgene NGS Result
CCTTCCTTCCTTTCCTTCCTTCCTTCCTTCCTTCCTTCCTTCCTTCCTTCCCTTCCTTCCTTCCTTCCTC
CCTCCCTCCCTCCCTCCCTCCCTCCTTCTCTCACTCCTTCTCTCTCTCTCTTTCTTTCTCTTTTTCTTCT
TCTCCAGGACCTGGAATTCTCAGCATAAGAGGAAAACCTAGGAGACCCCCATTTTGCTTGCAGCGTTAAA
TTTCATTCTGCCTGTGAGAGGCCCTAAATAGCACAGTGGTTAAATCCCTGGAACTAGCACTAGATTGCCT
CAGTTTTAATCCTGGCCCTGCCACTTTGTAGCATCATAACCTTGGGCAATGTGTTAGTTTCTTTGTCGCT
GCTTTACTTACCACAAATGTAGTGGCTTAAGTCAACACAAACAACACGAATTTTTTATGTTATAATTCTG
GAAGCCAGAAGACTGAAATCAGTTTCACTGAGCTAAAGTCAAGGTGACATTTCTTCTGGAAGTTCTAGGA
CGGTACCGGCCAGTTAGGCCAGAGAAATGTTCTGGCACCTGCACTTGCACTGGGGACAGCCTATTTTGCT
AGTTTGTTTTGTTTCGTTTTGTTTTGATGGAGAGCGTATGTTAGTACTATCGATTCACACAAAAAACCAA
CACACAGATGTAATGAAAATAAAGATATTTTATTGCGGCCTGTCCAATACCTCCCGTACCTTAATATTAC
TTACTTATCCTTGAGAGACGTACTAGTAACCCTGATAAATGCTTCAATAATATTGAAAAAGGACGAGTAT
GAGCATCCAACATTTTCGTGTCGCACTCATTCCCTTCTTTGCGGCATTTTGCTTGCCTGTTTTTGCACAC
CCCGAAACGCTGGTGAAAGTAAAAGATGCTGAAGATCAACTGGGTGCAAGAGTGGGCTATATCGAACTGG
ATCTCAATAGCGGCAAGATCCTTGAGTCTTTCCGCCCCGAAGAACGATTCCCGATGATGAGCACTTTCAA
AGTACTGCTATGTGGCGCGGTGTTGTCCCGTATAGACGCCGGGCAAGAGCAGCTTGGTCGCCGTATACAC
TACTCACAAAACGACTTGGTTGAGTACTCGCCGGTCACGGAAAAGCATCTTACGGATGGCATGACGGTAA
GAGAATTGTGTAGTGCTGCCATTACCATGAGCGACAACACCGCGGCCAACTTACTTCTGACAACGATCGG
AGGCCCTAAGGAGCTGACTGCATTTCTTCATAATATGGGTGATCATGTGACCCGGCTTGACCGCTGGGAA
CCAGAGTTGAACGAAGCCATACCGAACGACGAGCGTGATACCACGATGCCAGTAGCAATGGCCACAACTC
TTCGGAAACTACTCACTGGCGAACTTCTTACTCTAGCATCACGACAGCAGCTCATAGACTGGATGGAGGC
GGACAAAGTAGCAGGACCACTTCTTCGCTCGGCCCTCCCTGCTGGCTGGTTCATTGCTGACAAATCGGGG
GCCGGTGAACGCGGCTCTCGCGGCATCATTGCTGCGCTGGGGCCTGATGGTAAGCCCTCACGAATCGTAG
TGATCTACACGACGGGGAGTCAGGCCACTATGGACGAACGAAATAGGCAGATCGCTGAGATCGGTGCCTC
ACTGATCAAGCACTGGTAACCACTGCAGTGGTTTAGCATTTGCGGCCGCTGTCAGACCAAGTTTACTCAT
ATATACTTTAGATTGATTTAAAACTTCATTTTTAATTTAAAAGGATCTAGGTGAAGATCCTTTTTGATAA
TCTCATGACCAAAATCCCTTAACGTGAGTTTTCGTTCCACTGAGCGTCAGACCCCGTAGAAAAGATCAAA
GGATCTTCTTGAGATCCTTTTTTTCTGCGCGTAATCTGCTGCTTGCAAACAAAAAAACCACCGCTACCAG
CGGTGGTTTGTTTGCCGGATCAAGAGCTACCAACTCTTTTTCCGAAGGTAACTGGCTTCAGCAGAGCGCA
GATACCAAATACTGTTCTTCTAGTGTAGCCGTAGTTAGGCCACCACTTCAAGAACTCTGTAGCACCGCCT
ACATACCTCGCTCTGCTAATCCTGTTACCAGTGGCTGCTGCCAGTGGCGATAAGTCGTGTCTTACCGGGT
TGGACTCAAGACGATAGTTACCGGATAAGGCGCAGCGGTCGGGCTGAACGGGGGGTTCGTGCACACAGCC
CAGCTTGGAGCGAACGACCTACACCGAACTGAGATACCTACAGCGTGAGCTATGAGAAAGCGCCACGCTT
CCCGAAGGGAGAAAGGCGGACAGGTATCCGGTAAGCGGCAGGGTCGGAACAGGAGAGCGCACGAGGGAGC
TTCCAGGGGGAAACGCCTGGTATCTTTATAGTCCTGTCGGGTTTCGCCACCTCTGACTTGAGCGTCGATT
TTTGTGATGCTCGTCAGGGGGGCGGAGCCTATGGAAAAACGCCAGCAACGCGGCCTTTTTACGGTTCCTG
GCCTTTTGCTGGCCTTTTGCTCACATGTTCTTTCCTGCGTTATCCCCTGATTCTGTGGATAACCGTATTA
CCGCCTTTGAGTGAGCTGATACCGCTCGCCGCAGCCGAACGACCGAGCGCAGCGAGTCAGTGAGCGAGGA
AGCGGAAGAGCGCTGCCGGCACCTGTCCTACGAGTTGCATGATAAAGAAGACAGTCATAAGTGCGGCGAC
GATAGTCATGCCCCGCGCCCACCGGAAGGAGCTGACTGGGTTGAAGGCTCTCAAGGGCATCGGTCGACAG
CATCTAGTTCGAACACACAAAAAACCAACACACAGATGTAATGAAAATAAAGATATTTTATTGCGGCCAT
GACCGGTTCTAGATCATTAAAAGAACTCGTCGAGCAAGCGGTAGAAGGCGATGCGCTGGCTGTCGGGAGC
TGCGATGCCGTACAAGACTAAGAAGCGGTCGGCCCACTCGCCGCCAAGCTCCTCAGCGATGTCGCGGGTG
GCCAGGGCGATGTCCTGGTAGCGGTCGGCAACTCCTAGGCGACCGCAGTCGATGAAGCCGGAGAAGCGGC
CATTCTCGACCATGATGTTAGGGAGGCAGGCATCTCCGTGTGTGACAACCAGGTCCTCACCGTCCGGCAT
GCGGGCTTTCAGTCGGGCGAACAGTTCAGCGGGGGCCAGGCCCTGATGCTCCTCGTCCAGGTCGTCCTGG
TCCACCAGGCCGGCCTCCATGCGGGTCCGAGCACGCTCGATCCGATGCTTAGCCTGGTGGTCGAAGGGGC
AGGTAGCGGGGTCCAGGGTGTGCAGGCGCCGCATTGCATCGGCCATGATAGAAACCTTCTCAGCGGGGGC
AAGGTGGCTGCTCAGCAGATCCTGGCCAGGGACCTCGCCCAGCAGCAGCCAGTCCCGGCCGGCTTCGGTC
ACAACATCCAACACAGCGGCGCAGGGTACGCCGGTGGTGGCCAGCCAGCTCAGGCGGGCAGCCTCGTCTT
GAAGCTCGTTCAGGGCGCCGCTCAGGTCGGTCTTCACGAACAGCACGGGCCGGCCTTGAGCGCTTAGACG
GAACACGGCCGCATCGCTACATCCGATGGTCTGCTGGGCCCAGTCGTACCCGAACAAGCGTTCGACCCAA
GCTGCGGGACTGCCAGCATGGAGGCCGTCTTGTTCGATCATGGTGGCGCTAGTGTCAGAAGAATCGAGCT
TTTTGCAAAAGCCTAGGCCTCCAAAAAAGCCTCCTCACTACTTCTGGAATAGCTCAGAGGCAGAGGCGGC
CTCGGCCTCTGCATAAATAAAAAAAATTAGTCAGCCATGGGGCGGAGAATGGGCGGAACTGGGCGGAGTT
AGGGGCGGGATGGGCGGAGTTAGGGGCGGGACTATGGTTGCTGACTAATTGAGATGCATGCTTTGCATAC
TTCTGCCTGCTGGGGAGCCTGGGGACTTTCCACACCTGGTTGCTGACTAATTGAGATGCATGCTTTGCAT
ACTTCTGCCTGCTGGGGAGCCTGGGGACTTTCCACACCCTAACTGACACACATTCCACAGCTGGTTCTTT
CCGCCTCAGAAGGTAGCTAACCAAGTTCCTCTTTCAGAGGTTATTTCAGGCCATGGTGCTGCGCAGATCA
GCGGAAGAGCGCCCAATACGCAAACGGATCCTTATCGATTTTACCACATTTGTAGAGGTTTTACTTGCTT
TAAAAAACCTCCCACACCTCCCCCTGAACCTGAAACATAAAATGAATGCAATTGTTGTTGTTAACTTGTT
TATTGCAGCTTATAATGGTTACAAATAAAGCAATAGCATCACAAATTTCACAAATAAAGCATTTTTTTCA
CTGCATTCTAGTTGTGGTTTGTCCAAACTCATCAATGTATCTTATCATGTCTGCTCGAAGCGGCCGGCCG
CCCCGACTCTAGAGTCGCGGCCTTAGACGTTGATCCTGGCGCTGGCGCAAGCAGCAGGGTGTCTATCCAT
GCCGCTCTCCTGGGCGCAGCTCATGGGCAGGGTGCCGGCGGCCTGCTCCTCCACCTCGGGAGGGAAGCCG
TGAGAATTCACGGCGATCTTGCCGCCCTTCTTGGCCTTAATGAGAATCTCGCGGATCTTGCGGGCGTCCA
ACTTGCCGGTCAGTCCTTTAGGCACCTCGTCCACGAACACAACACCACCGCGCAGCTTCTTGGCGGTTGT
AACCTGGCTGGCCACATAGTCCACGATCTCCTTCTCGGTCATGGTTTTACCGTGTTCCAGCACGACGACT
GCGGCGGGCAGCTCGCCGGCATCGTCGTCGGGCAGGCCGGCGACCCCGGCGTCGAAGATGTTGGGGTGTT
GCAGCAGGATGCTCTCCAGTTCGGCTGGGGCTACCTGGTAGCCCTTGTATTTGATCAGGCTCTTCAGCCG
GTCCACGATGAAGAAGTGCTCGTCCTCGTCCCAGTAGGCGATGTCGCCGCTGTGCAGCCAGCCGTCCTTG
TCGATGAGAGCGTTTGTAGCCTCGGGGTTGTTAACGTAGCCGCTCATGATCATGGGGCCACGGACGCACA
GCTCGCCGCGCTGGTTCACACCCAGTGTCTTACCGGTGTCCAAGTCCACCACCTTAGCCTCGAAGAAGGG
CACCACCTTGCCTACTGCGCCAGGCTTGTCGTCCCCTTCGGGGGTGATCAGAATGGCGCTGGTTGTTTCT
GTCAGGCCGTAGCCCTGGCGGATGCCTGGTAGGTGGAAGCGTTTGGCCACGGCCTCACCTACCTCCTTGC
TGAGCGGCGCCCCGCCGCTGGCGATCTCGTGCAAGTTGCTTAGGTCGTACTTGTCGATGAGAGTGCTCTT
AGCGAAGAAGCTAAATAGTGTGGGCACCAGCAGGGCAGATTGAATCTTATAGTCTTGCAAGCTGCGCAAG
AATAGCTCCTCCTCGAAGCGGTACATGAGCACGACCCGAAAGCCGCAGATCAAGTAGCCCAGCGTGGTGA
ACATGCCGAAGCCGTGGTGAAATGGCACCACGCTGAGGATAGCGGTGTCGGGGATGATCTGGTTGCCGAA
GATGGGGTCGCGGGCATGACTGAATCGGACACAAGCGGTGCGGTGCGGTAGGGCTACGCCCTTGGGCAAT
CCGGTACTGCCACTACTGTTCATGATCAGGGCGATGGTTTTGTCCCGGTCGAAGCTCTCGGGCACGAAGT
CGTACTCGTTGAAGCCGGGTGGCAAATGGGAAGTCACGAAGGTGTACATGCTTTGGAAGCCCTGGTAGTC
GGTCTTGCTATCCATGATGATGATCTTTTGTATGATCGGTAGCTTCTTTTGCACGTTGAGGATCTTTTGC
AGCCCTTTCTTGCTCACGAATACGACGGTGGGCTGGCTGATGCCCATGCTGTTCAGCAGCTCGCGCTCGT
TGTAGATGTCGTTAGCTGGGGCCACAGCCACACCGATGAACAGGGCACCCAACACGGGCATGAAGAACTG
CAAGCTATTCTCGCTGCACACCACGATCCGATGGTTTGTATTCAGCCCATAGCGCTTCATAGCTTCTGCC
AGCCGAACGCTCATCTCGAAGTACTCGGCGTAGGTAATGTCCACCTCGATATGTGCGTCGGTAAAGGCGA
TGGTGCCGGGCACCAGGGCGTAGCGCTTCATGGCTTTGTGCAGCTGCTCGCCGGCGGTCCCGTCTTCGAG
TGGGTAGAATGGCGCTGGGCCCTTCTTAATGTTTTTGGCATCTTCCATGGTGGCTTTACCAACAGTACCG
GATTGCCAAGCTTGGCCGCCGAGGCCAGATCTTGATATCCTCGAGGCTAGCCTTCGCGCTCATAAGCATG
TTGTAGAGGATGCTGCCCTGCCACTGGTGGTTCTCGCCCGCCATGGCCCGCGGCGCCCGTAGCCCAGTCC
TGCCCAGTGGCTGCCTCCTGGGACCTATTTATACCTAGCGCGCACGCAGGCGCGTCGGCCGCCTCAGTCT
GGGCAAGGGCGCGGAGGCGGGCGGTGTGTGCGGGGGGGCGCGGTGCTGCGCTCCGGTGTGTTCGCCCATG
ACCTCGGTGGTTCGAGGGGGCGGGTGCTCTTAAAAGCTGGAAATGGAAGAACAGCAGCGTGGGAGCTCCT
GGACACTTTCCTCCTTCCTCTCATTACCCCTTTCCCTGTCTCAGGAAGACCGGAGGAGAGCGAGCGCCTG
GATGCTGTTGCAACTCTTTCCATTGAACCCTCGCATCAAATTTGTTCCCTTTATTGGGAGGGCAGGGGAA
AAGAGGAAACATCTACTTCTATGCTCTTTGTAAACTTTCATTAAATTATCACAGTTTGTGTGACTTATAT
TTGTATATGGATAGGGAGGTCTCATTTTCTGAGACCTTGAAAAATACAGAACATAGACAAGCATCATATG
GGAACTCGGTGGAAATGCCCAATCTCAGGCTCCAACCAGACTTTCTAACTCTGAATCTGCATTTTAACGG
TGTCCCCAGGGATTCACATGCACCTAGACGTTTGAAAAGCACTGCTCTAAATATGCTATCATAAGCGCTC
AGTTTAATTCCATCAGTATTTATAAGCGCCCACTATGTCCTGGATGCTGTGTTAAGAGAGCTGGGGGCAG
CGAGCAGGATGTAAAAGTGCCTAAAACTTAGGAATATAATAATTACGAGGGGATAATATTGTTACAGTGA
GAATTGTTTTCGTTTTAGTATATACTTTTTTTTCTTTTAACTTTTAGGTTCAGGAGTATATGTGCGGGTT
TGTTATATAAGTGAATTGCTTGTCGTGGGGGTTTGGTGTACAGATTATTTCATCACCCAGGTAATAGTAT
CCAATAGGTATTTTTTCTCATTCTCTCCCTCTTCCCACCCTCCACCTTCAAGTAGGTTCCAGTGTCTGTT
GTTCCCCTCCTAGTGTCCAGGTGATCTCTTTATTTAGCTCCCACTTGCAAGTGAGAACATGTGATATTTG
GTTTTCTGTTCCTGCATTACTTTGCTAAGCATGATGGCCGGCAGCTCTCATTCTTTTTCATGGCCGCAGT
GAGAAATTTTGATCCTTGTAAAAGTATTCCACTGGTAAGTGTGTAATTAGTATTTCTTTTCCCACCCTTC
CTAAGTGAATAATGATAAATAGAAGCATCAGGAAGCCTGGATCCATTAGTCTTCACTTGCCACACAGCTG
TGAAGACATGGGGCAGGGAAGGGTGTTGGTATATACCAGCTGATACAGAATCATTTTTACTTTTTCCCTC
CCTCCCATCCTCCCTCTTTCTTTTTTTGCTGTTTCTTTTCCTTCCTTCCTTCCTTCCTTCCTTCCTT
